Addgene plasmid #32715: pCol-TGM
Purpose: (Empty Backbone)
Depositing lab: Scott Lowe. Depositing organization: Cold Spring Harbor Laboratory. Publication: A rapid and scalable system for studying gene function in mice using conditional RNA interference. Premsrirut PK, Dow LE, Kim SY, Camiolo M, Malone CD, Miething C, Scuoppo C, Zuber J, Dickins RA, Kogan SC, Shroyer KR, Sordella R, Hannon GJ, Lowe SW. Cell. 2011 Apr 1;145(1):145-58. 10.1016/j.cell.2011.03.012 PubMed 21458673.
Backbone
  Vector backbone: pBS31'-RBGpA
  Backbone manufacturer: Jaensich laboratory
  Backbone size (bp): 6120
  Modifications to backbone: GFP-miR30 cassette addition Xho mutation
  Vector type: Mouse Targeting, RNAi
  Promoter: TRE
Growth in bacteria
  Bacterial resistance: Ampicillin, 100 μg/mL
  Growth temperature: 37°C
  Growth strain: Top10
  Copy number: Unknown
Terms and licenses: Academic/Nonprofit Terms; Industry Terms: Not Available to Industry
How to cite: pCol-TGM was a gift from Scott Lowe (Addgene plasmid # 32715 ; http://n2t.net/addgene:32715 ; RRID:Addgene_32715)
