[The description below was written by a language model from this plasmid's Addgene catalogue record and pLannotate feature annotations shown in this document.]
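Description:
pCol-TGM is an empty-backbone mouse targeting and RNAi vector built on pBS31'-RBGpA, a pBluescript-derived plasmid of about 6.1 kb. It is propagated in E. coli through a high-copy ColE1/pUC origin with ampicillin selection (AmpR under its bla promoter). It also retains an f1 origin, a lacZα fragment and a T7 promoter from the parental cloning vector.

The payload is a tetracycline-regulated expression cassette: a tetracycline response element with seven tetO copies joined to a minimal CMV promoter drives EGFP, followed directly by the 5' and 3' flanking arms of human miR-30a. The record lists no hairpin between these arms, consistent with the empty-backbone status. A user-supplied shRNA embedded in the miR-30 context would be cloned there, so that GFP and the knockdown trigger arise from one transcript and fluorescence reports shRNA expression. The backbone modification notes mention an Xho site mutation, presumably to keep the shRNA cloning site unique. The transcript is completed by a rabbit β-globin intron, exon fragment and polyadenylation signal.

Upstream of the TRE lie an adenovirus splice acceptor and two tandem SV40 poly(A) signals, which would be expected to terminate incoming transcription and insulate the inducible promoter. A mouse PGK promoter followed by an FRT site sits just before this region across the plasmid origin. No selectable coding sequence is annotated after it, an arrangement suited to FLP-mediated cassette exchange in which integration at a genomic FRT-bearing locus restores expression of a promoterless marker. The name suggests a collagen locus target, but the record does not state the locus. The vector is used to generate ES cells and mice with doxycycline-conditional, reversible RNAi.
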