Features (pLannotate 1.2.2; 25 found; start..end, strand, type, name):
     20..123     +  misc_feature   Ad SA: adenovirus major late transcript splice acceptor (Friedrich and Soriano, 1991)
    129..149     -  misc_feature   MCS (fragment): pBluescript multiple cloning site
    186..269     +  CDS            large T antigen (fragment): large T antigen from SV40 (simian virus 40)
    292..426     +  polyA_signal   SV40 poly(A) signal: SV40 polyadenylation signal
    440..523     +  CDS            large T antigen (fragment): large T antigen from SV40 (simian virus 40)
    546..680     +  polyA_signal   SV40 poly(A) signal: SV40 polyadenylation signal
    692..962     +  protein_bind   tetracycline response element: contains seven copies of the tetracycline operator tetO tetracycline repressor TetR
    973..990     +  misc_feature   MCS (fragment): pUC18/19 multiple cloning site
    995..1033    +  promoter       minimal CMV promoter: human cytomegalovirus (CMV) immediate early promoter
   1139..1858    +  CDS            EGFP: the original enhanced GFP (Yang et al., 1996) mammalian codon-optimized
   1893..1986    +  ncRNA          5' miR-30a: sequence upstream of the 71-nt precursor of the human miR-30a microRNA (Zeng et al., 2002) miRNA
   2000..2112    +  ncRNA          3' miR-30a: sequence downstream of the 71-nt precursor of the human miR-30a microRNA (Zeng et al., 2002) miRNA
   2141..2713    +  intron         β-globin intron: intron from rabbit β-globin gene
   2717..2839    +  CDS            HBB: HBB_COLGU - Experimental evidence at transcript level: Swiss-Prot protein existence level 2. Involved in oxygen transport from the lung to the various peripheral tissues. From Colobus guereza (Mantled guereza) (Eastern black-and-white colobus monkey).
   2910..2952    +  polyA_signal   β-globin poly(A) signal (fragment): rabbit β-globin polyadenylation signal (Gil and Proudfoot, 1987)
   3041..3629    -  rep_origin     ori: high-copy-number ColE1/pMB1/pBR322/pUC origin of replication
   3800..4660    -  CDS            AmpR: β-lactamase; bla; confers resistance to ampicillin, carbenicillin, and related antibiotics
   4661..4765    -  promoter       AmpR promoter: bla
   4818..5246    -  rep_origin     f1 ori (sequence partly withheld): f1 bacteriophage origin of replication; arrow indicates direction of (+) strand synthesis
   5251..5406    -  CDS            lacZα (fragment): LacZα fragment of β-galactosidase; lacZ fragment
   5414..5432    +  promoter       T7 promoter: promoter for bacteriophage T7 RNA polymerase
   5441..5499    +  misc_feature   MCS (fragment): pBluescript multiple cloning site
   5525..6024    +  promoter       PGK promoter: mouse phosphoglycerate kinase 1 promoter
   6084..6117    +  protein_bind   FRT (minimal): supports FLP-mediated excision but not integration (Turan and Bode, 2011) FLP recombinase from the Saccharomyces cerevisiae 2μ plasmid
   6118..14      +  misc_feature   MCS (fragment) (across the origin): pBluescript multiple cloning site
>Addgene plasmid #32715 | pCol-TGM | depositor full sequence | sequence record 41580 | pCol-TGM sequence 6120 bps
CCCCCGGGCTGCAGATCTGTAGGGCGCAGTAGTCCAGGGTTTCCTTGATGATGTCATACTTATCCTGTCC
CTTTTTTTTCCACAGCTCGCGGTTGAGGACAAACTCTTCGCGGTCTTTCCAGTGGGGATCGACGGTATCG
ATAAGCTTGCAGATCTGCGACTCTAGAGGATCTGCGACTCTAGAGGATCATAATCAGCCATACCACATTT
GTAGAGGTTTTACTTGCTTTAAAAAACCTCCCACACCTCCCCCTGAACCTGAAACATAAAATGAATGCAA
TTGTTGTTGTTAACTTGTTTATTGCAGCTTATAATGGTTACAAATAAAGCAATAGCATCACAAATTTCAC
AAATAAAGCATTTTTTTCACTGCATTCTAGTTGTGGTTTGTCCAAACTCATCAATGTATCTTATCATGTC
TGGATCTGCGACTCTAGAGGATCATAATCAGCCATACCACATTTGTAGAGGTTTTACTTGCTTTAAAAAA
CCTCCCACACCTCCCCCTGAACCTGAAACATAAAATGAATGCAATTGTTGTTGTTAACTTGTTTATTGCA
GCTTATAATGGTTACAAATAAAGCAATAGCATCACAAATTTCACAAATAAAGCATTTTTTTCACTGCATT
CTAGTTGTGGTTTGTCCAAACTCATCAATGTATCTTATCATGTCTGGATCGAGTTTACCACTCCCTATCA
GTGATAGAGAAAAGTGAAAGTCGAGTTTACCACTCCCTATCAGTGATAGAGAAAAGTGAAAGTCGAGTTT
ACCACTCCCTATCAGTGATAGAGAAAAGTGAAAGTCGAGTTTACCACTCCCTATCAGTGATAGAGAAAAG
TGAAAGTCGAGTTTACCACTCCCTATCAGTGATAGAGAAAAGTGAAAGTCGAGTTTACCACTCCCTATCA
GTGATAGAGAAAAGTGAAAGTCGAGTTTACCACTCCCTATCAGTGATAGAGAAAAGTGAAAGTCGAGCTC
GGTACCCGGGTCGAGGTAGGCGTGTACGGTGGGAGGCCTATATAAGCAGAGCTCGTTTAGTGAACCGTCA
GATCGCCTGGAGACGCCATCCACGCTGTTTTGACCTCCATAGAAGACACCGGGACCGATCCAGCCTCCGC
GGCCCCGAATTGACCACCATGGTGAGCAAGGGCGAGGAGCTGTTCACCGGGGTGGTGCCCATCCTGGTCG
AGCTGGACGGCGACGTAAACGGCCACAAGTTCAGCGTGTCCGGCGAGGGCGAGGGCGATGCCACCTACGG
CAAGCTGACCCTGAAGTTCATCTGCACCACCGGCAAGCTGCCCGTGCCCTGGCCCACCCTCGTGACCACC
CTGACCTACGGCGTGCAGTGCTTCAGCCGCTACCCCGACCACATGAAGCAGCACGACTTCTTCAAGTCCG
CCATGCCCGAAGGCTACGTCCAGGAGCGCACCATCTTCTTCAAGGACGACGGCAACTACAAGACCCGCGC
CGAGGTGAAGTTCGAGGGCGACACCCTGGTGAACCGCATCGAGCTGAAGGGCATCGACTTCAAGGAGGAC
GGCAACATCCTGGGGCACAAGCTGGAGTACAACTACAACAGCCACAACGTCTATATCATGGCCGACAAGC
AGAAGAACGGCATCAAGGTGAACTTCAAGATCCGCCACAACATCGAGGACGGCAGCGTGCAGCTCGCCGA
CCACTACCAGCAGAACACCCCCATCGGCGACGGCCCCGTGCTGCTGCCCGACAACCACTACCTGAGCACC
CAGTCCGCCCTGAGCAAAGACCCCAACGAGAAGCGCGATCACATGGTCCTGCTGGAGTTCGTGACCGCCG
CCGGGATCACTCTCGGCATGGACGAGCTGTACAAGTAATGAACCGGTCGACTAGGGATAACAGGGTAATT
GTTTGAATGAGGCTTCAGTACTTTACAGAATCGTTGCCTGCACATCTTGGAAACACTTGCTGGGATTACT
TCTTCAGGTTAACCCAACAGAAGGCTCGAGCAACCAGAATTCAAGGGGCTACTTTAGGAGCAATTATCTT
GTTTACTAAAACTGAATACCTTGCTATCTCTTTGATACATTTTTACAAAGCTGAATTAAAATGGTATAAA
TTAAATCACTTTTTTCAATTCACGCGTTGAGAACTTCAGGGTGAGTTTGGGGACCCTTGATTGTTCTTTC
TTTTTCGCTATTGTAAAATTCATGTTATATGGAGGGGGCAAAGTTTTCAGGGTGTTGTTTAGAATGGGAA
GATGTCCCTTGTATCACCATGGACCCTCATGATAATTTTGTTTCTTTCACTTTCTACTCTGTTGACAACC
ATTGTCTCCTCTTATTTTCTTTTCATTTTCTGTAACTTTTTCGTTAAACTTTAGCTTGCATTTGTAACGA
ATTTTTAAATTCACTTTTGTTTATTTGTCAGATTGTAAGTACTTTCTCTAATCACTTTTTTTTCAAGGCA
ATCAGGGTATATTATATTGTACTTCAGCACAGTTTTAGAGAACAATTGTTATAATTAAATGATAAGGTAG
AATATTTCTGCATATAAATTCTGGCTGGCGTGGAAATATTCTTATTGGTAGAAACAACTACACCCTGGTC
ATCATCCTGCCTTTCTCTTTATGGTTACAATGATATACACTGTTTGAGATGAGGATAAAATACTCTGAGT
CCAAACCGGGCCCCTCTGCTAACCATGTTCATGCCTTCTTCTCTTTCCTACAGCTCCTGGGCAACGTGCT
GGTTGTTGTGCTGTCTCATCATTTTGGCAAAGGATTCACTCCTCAGGTGCAGGCTGCCTATCAGAAGGTG
GTGGCTGGTGTGGCCAATGCCCTGGCTCACAAATACCACTGAGATCGTTTTCCCTCTGCCAAAAATTATG
GGGACATCATGAAGCCCCTTGAGCATCTGACTTCTGGCTAATAAAGGAAATTTATTTTCATTGCAATAGT
GTGTTGGAATTTCTCGATCGCTAGCATCCTAGGCGCGCCACATGTGAGCAAAAGGCCAGCAAAAGGCCAG
GAACCGTAAAAAGGCCGCGTTGCTGGCGTTTTTCCATAGGCTCCGCCCCCCTGACGAGCATCACAAAAAT
CGACGCTCAAGTCAGAGGTGGCGAAACCCGACAGGACTATAAAGATACCAGGCGTTTCCCCCTGGAAGCT
CCCTCGTGCGCTCTCCTGTTCCGACCCTGCCGCTTACCGGATACCTGTCCGCCTTTCTCCCTTCGGGAAG
CGTGGCGCTTTCTCATAGCTCACGCTGTAGGTATCTCAGTTCGGTGTAGGTCGTTCGCTCCAAGCTGGGC
TGTGTGCACGAACCCCCCGTTCAGCCCGACCGCTGCGCCTTATCCGGTAACTATCGTCTTGAGTCCAACC
CGGTAAGACACGACTTATCGCCACTGGCAGCAGCCACTGGTAACAGGATTAGCAGAGCGAGGTATGTAGG
CGGTGCTACAGAGTTCTTGAAGTGGTGGCCTAACTACGGCTACACTAGAAGGACAGTATTTGGTATCTGC
GCTCTGCTGAAGCCAGTTACCTTCGGAAAAAGAGTTGGTAGCTCTTGATCCGGCAAACAAACCACCGCTG
GTAGCGGTGGTTTTTTTGTTTGCAAGCAGCAGATTACGCGCAGAAAAAAAGGATCTCAAGAAGATCCTTT
GATCTTTTCTACGGGGTCTGACGCTCAGTGGAACGAAAACTCACGTTAAGGGATTTTGGTCATGAGATTA
TCAAAAAGGATCTTCACCTAGATCCTTTTAAATTAAAAATGAAGTTTTAAATCAATCTAAAGTATATATG
AGTAAACTTGGTCTGACAGTTACCAATGCTTAATCAGTGAGGCACCTATCTCAGCGATCTGTCTATTTCG
TTCATCCATAGTTGCCTGACTCCCCGTCGTGTAGATAACTACGATACGGGAGGGCTTACCATCTGGCCCC
AGTGCTGCAATGATACCGCGAGACCCACGCTCACCGGCTCCAGATTTATCAGCAATAAACCAGCCAGCCG
GAAGGGCCGAGCGCAGAAGTGGTCCTGCAACTTTATCCGCCTCCATCCAGTCTATTAATTGTTGCCGGGA
AGCTAGAGTAAGTAGTTCGCCAGTTAATAGTTTGCGCAACGTTGTTGCCATTGCTACAGGCATCGTGGTG
TCACGCTCGTCGTTTGGTATGGCTTCATTCAGCTCCGGTTCCCAACGATCAAGGCGAGTTACATGATCCC
CCATGTTGTGCAAAAAAGCGGTTAGCTCCTTCGGTCCTCCGATCGTTGTCAGAAGTAAGTTGGCCGCAGT
GTTATCACTCATGGTTATGGCAGCACTGCATAATTCTCTTACTGTCATGCCATCCGTAAGATGCTTTTCT
GTGACTGGTGAGTACTCAACCAAGTCATTCTGAGAATAGTGTATGCGGCGACCGAGTTGCTCTTGCCCGG
CGTCAATACGGGATAATACCGCGCCACATAGCAGAACTTTAAAAGTGCTCATCATTGGAAAACGTTCTTC
GGGGCGAAAACTCTCAAGGATCTTACCGCTGTTGAGATCCAGTTCGATGTAACCCACTCGTGCACCCAAC
TGATCTTCAGCATCTTTTACTTTCACCAGCGTTTCTGGGTGAGCAAAAACAGGAAGGCAAAATGCCGCAA
AAAAGGGAATAAGGGCGACACGGAAATGTTGAATACTCATACTCTTCCTTTTTCAATATTATTGAAGCAT
TTATCAGGGTTATTGTCTCATGAGCGGATACATATTTGAATGTATTTAGAAAAATAAACAAATAGGGGTT
CCGCGCACATTTCCCCGAAAAGTGCCACCTAAATTGTAAGCGTTAATATTTTGTTAAAATTCGCGTTAAA
TTTTTGTTAAATCAGCTCATTTTTTAACCAATAGGCCGAAATCGGCAAAATCCCTTATAAATCAAAAGAA
TAGACCGAGATAGGGT
[37 nt withheld, positions 4917-4953]
AAAGAACGTGGACTCCAACGTCAAAGG
[49 nt withheld, positions 4981-5029]
T
[91 nt withheld, positions 5031-5121]
G
[124 nt withheld, positions 5123-5246]
CCCATTCGCCATTCAGGCTGCGCAACTGTTGGGAAGGGCGATCGGTGCGGGCCTCTTCGCTATTACGCCA
GCTGGCGAAAGGGGGATGTGCTGCAAGGCGATTAAGTTGGGTAACGCCAGGGTTTTCCCAGTCACGACGT
TGTAAAACGACGGCCAGTGAGCGCGCGTAATACGACTCACTATAGGGCGAATTGGAGCTCCACCGCGGTG
GCGGCCGCTCTAGAACTAGTGGATCCCCCGGGCTGCAGGAATTAATTCGTCGACCTCGAAATTCTACCGG
GTAGGGGAGGCGCTTTTCCCAAGGCAGTCTGGAGCATGCGCTTTAGCAGCCCCGCTGGGCACTTGGCGCT
ACACAAGTGGCCTCTGGCCTCGCACACATTCCACATCCACCGGTAGGCGCCAACCGGCTCCGTTCTTTGG
TGGCCCCTTCGCGCCACCTTCTACTCCTCCCCTAGTCAGGAAGTTCCCCCCCGCCCCGCAGCTCGCGTCG
TGCAGGACGTGACAAATGGAAGTAGCACGTCTCACTAGTCTCGTGCAGATGGACAGCACCGCTGAGCAAT
GGAAGCGGGTAGGCCTTTGGGGCAGCGGCCAATAGCAGCTTTGCTCCTTCGCTTTCTGGGCTCAGAGGCT
GGGAAGGGGTGGGTCCGGGGGCGGGCTCAGGGGCGGGCTCAGGGGCGGGGCGGGCGCCCGAAGGTCCTCC
GGAGGCCCGGCATTCTGCACGCTTCAAAAGCGCACGTCTGCCGCGCTGTTCTCCTCTTCCTCATCTCCGG
GCCTTTCGACCTGCATCCATCTAGATCTCGATCGAGCAGCTGAAGCTTATGGAGAAGTTACTATTCCGAA
GTTCCTATTCTCTAGAAAGTATAGGAACTTCGAT
