>Addgene plasmid #32715 | pCol-TGM | addgene partial sequence | sequence record 46553 | EGFP-N 5'-CGTCGCCGTCCAGCTCGACCAG-3'
GGTCAATTCGGGGCCGCGGAGGCTGGATCGGTCCCGGTGTCTTCTATGGAGGTCAAAACAGCGTGGATGG
CGTCTCCAGGCGATCTGACGGTTCACTAAACGAGCTCTGCTTATATAGGCCTCCCACCGTACACGCCTAC
CTCGACCCGGGTACCGAGCTCGACTTTCACTTTTCTCTATCACTGATAGGGAGTGGTAAACTCGACTTTC
ACTTTTCTCTATCACTGATAGGGAGTGGTAAACTCGACTTTCACTTTTCTCTATCACTGATAGGGAGTGG
TAAACTCGACTTTCACTTTTCTCTATCACTGATAGGGAGTGGTAAACTCGACTTTCACTTTTCTCTATCA
CTGATAGGGAGTGGTAAACTCGACTTTCACTTTTCTCTATCACTGATAGGGAGTGGTAAACTCGACTTTC
ACTTTTCTCTATCACTGATAGGGAGTGGTAAACTCGATCCAGACATGATAAGATACATTGATGAGTTTGG
ACAAACCACAACTAGAATGCAGTGAAAAAAATGCTTTATTTGTGAAATTTGTGATGCTATTGCTTTATTT
GTAACCATTATAAGCTGCAATAAACAAGTTAACAACAACAATTGCATTCATTTTATGTTTCAGGTTCAGG
GGGAGGTGTGGGAGGTTTTTTAAAGCAAGTAAAACCTCTACAAATGTGGTATGGCTGATTATGATCCTCT
AGAGTCGCAGATCCAGACATGATAAGATACATTGATGAGTTTGGACAAACCACAACTAGAATGCAGTGAA
AAAAATGCTTTATTTGTGAAATTTGTGATGCTATTGCTTTATTTGTAACCATTATAAGCTGCAATAAACA
AGTTAACAACAACAATTGCATTCATTTTATGTTTCAG
