>Addgene plasmid #32715 | pCol-TGM | addgene partial sequence | sequence record 49791 | mPGK-F  5'-cattctgcacgcttcaaaag-3'
TCCGGGCCTTTCGACCTGCATCCATCTAGATCTCGATCGAGCAGCTGAAGCTTATGGAGAAGTTACTATT
CCGAAGTTCCTATTCTCTAGAAAGTATAGGAACTTCGATCCCCCTCGATCCCCCGGGCTGCAGATCTGTA
GGGCGCAGTAGTCCAGGGTTTCCTTGATGATGTCATACTTATCCTGTCCCTTTTTTTTCCACAGCTCGCG
GTTGAGGACAAACTCTTCGCGGTCTTTCCAGTGGGGATCGACGGTATCGATAAGCTTGCAGATCTGCGAC
TCTAGAGGATCTGCGACTCTAGAGGATCATAATCAGCCATACCACATTTGTAGAGGTTTTACTTGCTTTA
AAAAACCTCCCACACCTCCCCCTGAACCTGAAACATAAAATGAATGCAATTGTTGTTGTTAACTTGTTTA
TTGCAGCTTATAATGGTTACAAATAAAGCAATAGCATCACAAATTTCACAAATAAAGCATTTTTTTCACT
GCATTCTAGTTGTGGTTTGTCCAAACTCATCAATGTATCTTATCATGTCTGGATCTGCGACTCTAGAGGA
TCATAATCAGCCATACCACATTTGTAGAGGTTTTACTTGCTTTAAAAAACCTCCCACACCTCCCCCTGAA
CCTGAAACATAAAATGAATGCAATTGTTGTTGTTAACTTGTTTATTGCAGCTTATAATGGTTACAAATAA
AGCAATAGCATCACAAATTTCACAAATAAAGCATTTTTTTCACTGCATTCTAGTTGTGGTTTGTCCAAAC
TCATCAATGTATCTTATCATGTCTGGATCGAGTTTACCACTCCCTATCAGTGATAGAGAAAAGTGAAAGT
CGAGTTTACCACTCCCTATCAGTGATAGAGAAAAGTGAAAGTCGAGTTTACCACTCCCTATCAGTGATAG
AGAAAAGTGAAAGTCGAGTTTACCACTCCCTATCAGTGATA
