>Addgene plasmid #32715 | pCol-TGM | addgene partial sequence | sequence record 49792 | EGFP-C 5'-CATGGTCCTGCTGGAGTTCGTG-3'
CGGCAGGACGAGCTGTCAGTAATGAACCGGTCGACTAGGGATAACAGGGTAATTGTTTGAATGAGGCTTC
AGTACTTTACAGAATCGTTGCCTGCACATCTTGGAAACACTTGCTGGGATTACTTCTTCAGGTTAACCCA
ACAGAAGGCTCGAGCAAGCAGTCAGAATTCAAGGGGCTACTTTAGGAGCAATTATCTTGTTTACTAAAAC
TGAATACCTTGCTATCTCTTTGATACATTTTTACAAAGCTGAATTAAAATGGTATAAATTAAATCACTTT
TTTCAATTCACGCGTTGAGAACTTCAGGGTGAGTTTGGGGACCCTTGATTGTTCTTTCTTTTTCGCTATT
GTAAAATTCATGTTATATGGAGGGGGCAAAGTTTTCAGGGTGTTGTTTAGAATGGGAAGATGTCCCTTGT
ATCACCATGGACCCTCATGATAATTTTGTTTCTTTCACTTTCTACTCTGTTGACAACCATTGTCTCCTCT
TATTTTCTTTTCATTTTCTGTAACTTTTTCGTTAAACTTTAGCTTGCATTTGTAACGAATTTTTAAATTC
ACTTTTGTTTATTTGTCAGATTGTAAGTACTTTCTCTAATCACTTTTTTTTCAAGGCAATCAGGGTATAT
TATATTGTACTTCAGCACAGTTTTAGAGAACAATTGTTATAATTAAATGATAAGGTAGAATATTTCTGCA
TATAAATTCTGGCTGGCGTGGAAATATTCTTATTGGTAGAAACAACTACACCCTGGTCATCATCCTGCCT
TTCTCTTTATGGTTACAATGATATACACTGTTTGAGATGAGGATAAAATACTCTGAGTCCAAACCGGGCC
CCTCTGCTAACCATGTTCATGCCTTCTTCTCTTTCCTACAGCTCCTGGGCAACGTGCTGGTTGTTGTGCT
GTCTCACTTGTT
